LOCUS       Exported 7479 bp ds-DNA circular SYN 14-FEB-2022
DEFINITION  Retrovirus for delivery of one sgRNA (empty, bbsI).
ACCESSION   .
VERSION     .
KEYWORDS    pMSCV-U6sgRNA(BbsI)-PGKpuro2ABFP
SOURCE      synthetic DNA construct
  ORGANISM  synthetic DNA construct
REFERENCE   1 (bases 1 to 7479)
  AUTHORS   Henriksson J, Chen X, Gomes T, Ullah U, Meyer KB, Miragaia R, Duddy
            G, Pramanik J, Yusa K, Lahesmaa R, Teichmann SA
  TITLE     Genome-wide CRISPR Screens in T Helper Cells Reveal Pervasive
            Crosstalk between Activation and Differentiation.
  JOURNAL   Cell. 2019 Jan 7. pii: S0092-8674(18)31569-1. doi:
            10.1016/j.cell.2018.11.044.
  PUBMED    30639098
REFERENCE   2 (bases 1 to 7479)
  AUTHORS   .
  TITLE     Direct Submission
  JOURNAL   Exported Feb 14, 2022 from SnapGene Server 1.1.58
            http://www.snapgene.com
FEATURES             Location/Qualifiers
     source          1..7479
                     /organism="synthetic DNA construct"
                     /mol_type="other DNA"
     primer_bind     75..94
                     /label=mPGK-F
                     /note="Mouse PGK promoter, forward primer"
     CDS             182..778
                     /codon_start=1
                     /gene="pac from Streptomyces alboniger"
                     /product="puromycin N-acetyltransferase"
                     /label=PuroR
                     /note="confers resistance to puromycin"
                     /translation="MTEYKPTVRLATRDDVPRAVRTLAAAFADYPATRHTVDPDRHIER
                     VTELQELFLTRVGLDIGKVWVADDGAAVAVWTTPESVEAGAVFAEIGPRMAELSGSRLA
                     AQQQMEGLLAPHRPKEPAWFLATVGVSPDHQGKGLGSAVVLPGVEAAERAGVPAFLETS
                     APRNLPFYERLGFTVTADVEVPEGPRTWCMTRKPGA"
     primer_bind     complement(182..201)
                     /label=Puro-R
                     /note="Puromycin resistance gene, reverse primer. Also
                     called puro-variant-R"
     primer_bind     678..698
                     /label=Puro-F
                     /note="Puromycin resistance gene, forward primer"
     CDS             797..850
                     /codon_start=1
                     /product="2A peptide from Thosea asigna virus capsid
                     protein"
                     /label=T2A
                     /note="Eukaryotic ribosomes fail to insert a peptide bond
                     between the Gly and Pro residues, yielding separate
                     polypeptides."
                     /translation="EGRGSLLTCGDVEENPGP"
     CDS             851..1552
                     /codon_start=1
                     /product="monomeric blue fluorescent protein"
                     /label=TagBFP
                     /note="mammalian codon-optimized"
                     /translation="MSELIKENMHMKLYMEGTVDNHHFKCTSEGEGKPYEGTQTMRIKV
                     VEGGPLPFAFDILATSFLYGSKTFINHTQGIPDFFKQSFPEGFTWERVTTYEDGGVLTA
                     TQDTSLQDGCLIYNVKIRGVNFTSNGPVMQKKTLGWEAFTETLYPADGGLEGRNDMALK
                     LVGGSHLIANIKTTYRSKKPAKNLKMPGVYYVDYRLERIKEANNETYVEQHEVAVARYC
                     DLPSKLGHKLN"
     LTR             1638..2152
                     /label=3' LTR
                     /note="3' long terminal repeat from murine embryonic stem
                     cell virus"
     protein_bind    2314..2330
                     /label=lac operator
                     /bound_moiety="lac repressor encoded by lacI"
                     /note="The lac repressor binds to the lac operator to
                     inhibit transcription in E. coli. This inhibition can be
                     relieved by adding lactose or
                     isopropyl-beta-D-thiogalactopyranoside (IPTG)."
     promoter        complement(2338..2368)
                     /label=lac promoter
                     /note="promoter for the E. coli lac operon"
     protein_bind    2383..2404
                     /label=CAP binding site
                     /bound_moiety="E. coli catabolite activator protein"
                     /note="CAP binding activates transcription in the presence
                     of cAMP."
     primer_bind     complement(2521..2538)
                     /label=L4440
                     /note="L4440 vector, forward primer"
     rep_origin      complement(2692..3280)
                     /direction=LEFT
                     /label=ori
                     /note="high-copy-number ColE1/pMB1/pBR322/pUC origin of
                     replication"
     primer_bind     complement(2772..2791)
                     /label=pBR322ori-F
                     /note="pBR322 origin, forward primer"
     CDS             complement(3451..4311)
                     /codon_start=1
                     /gene="bla"
                     /product="beta-lactamase"
                     /label=AmpR
                     /note="confers resistance to ampicillin, carbenicillin, and
                     related antibiotics"
                     /translation="MSIQHFRVALIPFFAAFCLPVFAHPETLVKVKDAEDQLGARVGYI
                     ELDLNSGKILESFRPEERFPMMSTFKVLLCGAVLSRIDAGQEQLGRRIHYSQNDLVEYS
                     PVTEKHLTDGMTVRELCSAAITMSDNTAANLLLTTIGGPKELTAFLHNMGDHVTRLDRW
                     EPELNEAIPNDERDTTMPVAMATTLRKLLTGELLTLASRQQLIDWMEADKVAGPLLRSA
                     LPAGWFIADKSGAGERGSRGIIAALGPDGKPSRIVVIYTTGSQATMDERNRQIAEIGAS
                     LIKHW"
     primer_bind     4074..4093
                     /label=Amp-R
                     /note="Ampicillin resistance gene, reverse primer"
     promoter        complement(4312..4416)
                     /gene="bla"
                     /label=AmpR promoter
     primer_bind     4484..4502
                     /label=pBRforEco
                     /note="pBR322 vectors, upsteam of EcoRI site, forward
                     primer"
     primer_bind     complement(4540..4562)
                     /label=pGEX 3'
                     /note="pGEX vectors, reverse primer"
     primer_bind     4662..4681
                     /label=pRS-marker
                     /note="pRS vectors, use to sequence yeast selectable
                     marker"
     primer_bind     4875..4897
                     /label=M13/pUC Forward
                     /note="In lacZ gene"
     primer_bind     5025..5044
                     /label=pBRrevBam
                     /note="pBR322 vectors, tet region, downstream of BamHI,
                     reverse primer"
     LTR             5244..5760
                     /label=5' LTR
                     /note="5' long terminal repeat from murine embryonic stem
                     cell virus"
     misc_feature    5824..6165
                     /label=MESV Psi
                     /note="packaging signal of murine embryonic stem cell
                     virus"
     CDS             6232..6648
                     /label=gag (truncated)
                     /note="truncated Moloney murine leukemia virus (MMLV) gag
                     gene lacking the start codon"
     primer_bind     6578..6600
                     /label=pLXSN 5'
                     /note="Murine stem cell virus, forward primer. Also called
                     MSCV"
     primer_bind     6616..6632
                     /label=pBABE 5'
                     /note="Psi packaging signal, forward primer for pBABE
                     vectors"
     promoter        6759..6999
                     /label=U6 promoter
                     /note="RNA polymerase III promoter for human U6 snRNA"
     primer_bind     6759..6779
                     /label=hU6-F
                     /note="Human U6 promoter, forward primer"
     primer_bind     6930..6949
                     /label=LKO.1 5'
                     /note="Human U6 promoter, forward primer"
     misc_RNA        7024..7099
                     /label=gRNA scaffold
                     /note="guide RNA scaffold for the Streptococcus pyogenes
                     CRISPR/Cas9 system"
     promoter        7122..142
                     /label=PGK promoter
                     /note="mouse phosphoglycerate kinase 1 promoter"
     primer_bind     complement(7157..7180)
                     /label=MSCV-rev
                     /note="Murine stem cell virus, reverse primer"
ORIGIN
        1 gggtgggtcc gggggcgggc tcaggggcgg gctcaggggc ggggcgggcg cccgaaggtc
       61 ctccggaggc ccggcattct gcacgcttca aaagcgcacg tctgccgcgc tgttctcctc
      121 ttcctcatct ccgggccttt cgacctgcat ccatctagat ctcgagcagc tgaagcttac
      181 catgaccgag tacaagccca cggtgcgcct cgccacccgc gacgacgtcc ccagggccgt
      241 acgcaccctc gccgccgcgt tcgccgacta ccccgccacg cgccacaccg tcgatccgga
      301 ccgccacatc gagcgggtca ccgagctgca agaactcttc ctcacgcgcg tcgggctcga
      361 catcggcaag gtgtgggtcg cggacgacgg cgccgcggtg gcggtctgga ccacgccgga
      421 gagcgtcgaa gcgggggcgg tgttcgccga gatcggcccg cgcatggccg agttgagcgg
      481 ttcccggctg gccgcgcagc aacagatgga aggcctcctg gcgccgcacc ggcccaagga
      541 gcccgcgtgg ttcctggcca ccgtcggcgt ctcgcccgac caccagggca agggtctggg
      601 cagcgccgtc gtgctccccg gagtggaggc ggccgagcgc gccggggtgc ccgccttcct
      661 ggagacctcc gcgccccgca acctcccctt ctacgagcgg ctcggcttca ccgtcaccgc
      721 cgacgtcgag gtgcccgaag gaccgcgcac ctggtgcatg acccgcaagc ccggtgccgg
      781 cggcgggtcc ggaggagagg gcagaggaag tctcctaaca tgcggtgacg tggaggagaa
      841 tcctggccca atgagcgagc tgattaagga gaacatgcac atgaagctgt acatggaggg
      901 caccgtggac aaccatcact tcaagtgcac atccgagggc gaaggcaagc cctacgaggg
      961 cacccagacc atgagaatca aggtggtcga gggcggccct ctccccttcg ccttcgacat
     1021 cctggctact agcttcctct acggcagcaa gaccttcatc aaccacaccc agggcatccc
     1081 cgacttcttc aagcagtcct tccctgaggg cttcacatgg gagagagtca ccacatacga
     1141 ggacgggggc gtgctgaccg ctacccagga caccagcctc caggacggct gcctcatcta
     1201 caacgtcaag atcagagggg tgaacttcac atccaacggc cctgtgatgc agaagaaaac
     1261 actcggctgg gaggccttca ccgagacgct gtaccccgct gacggcggcc tggaaggcag
     1321 aaacgacatg gccctgaagc tcgtgggcgg gagccatctg atcgcaaaca tcaagaccac
     1381 atatagatcc aagaaacccg ctaagaacct caagatgcct ggcgtctact atgtggacta
     1441 cagactggaa agaatcaagg aggccaacaa cgagacctac gtcgagcagc acgaggtggc
     1501 agtggccaga tactgcgacc tccctagcaa actggggcac aagcttaatt gagcggccgc
     1561 taggtacctt taagaccaat gacttacaag gatcgataaa ataaaagatt ttatttagtc
     1621 tccagaaaaa ggggggaatg aaagacccca cctgtaggtt tggcaagcta gcttaagtaa
     1681 cgccattttg caaggcatgg aaaatacata actgagaata gagaagttca gatcaaggtt
     1741 aggaacagag agacagcaga atatgggcca aacaggatat ctgtggtaag cagttcctgc
     1801 cccggctcag ggccaagaac agatggtccc cagatgcggt cccgccctca gcagtttcta
     1861 gagaaccatc agatgtttcc agggtgcccc aaggacctga aatgaccctg tgccttattt
     1921 gaactaacca atcagttcgc ttctcgcttc tgttcgcgcg cttctgctcc ccgagctcaa
     1981 taaaagagcc cacaacccct cactcggcgc gccagtcctc cgatagactg cgtcgcccgg
     2041 gtacccgtgt atccaataaa ccctcttgca gttgcatccg acttgtggtc tcgctgttcc
     2101 ttgggagggt ctcctctgag tgattgacta cccgtcagcg ggggtctttc atgggtaaca
     2161 gtttcttgaa gttggagaac aacattctga gggtaggagt cgaatattaa gtaatcctga
     2221 ctcaattagc cactgttttg aatccacata ctccaatact cctgaaatag ttcattatgg
     2281 acagcgcaga aagagctggg gagaattgtg aaattgttat ccgctcacaa ttccacacaa
     2341 catacgagcc ggaagcataa agtgtaaagc ctggggtgcc taatgagtga gctaactcac
     2401 attaattgcg ttgcgctcac tgcccgcttt ccagtcggga aacctgtcgt gccagctgca
     2461 ttaatgaatc ggccaacgcg cggggagagg cggtttgcgt attgggcgct cttccgcttc
     2521 ctcgctcact gactcgctgc gctcggtcgt tcggctgcgg cgagcggtat cagctcactc
     2581 aaaggcggta atacggttat ccacagaatc aggggataac gcaggaaaga acatgtgagc
     2641 aaaaggccag caaaaggcca ggaaccgtaa aaaggccgcg ttgctggcgt ttttccatag
     2701 gctccgcccc cctgacgagc atcacaaaaa tcgacgctca agtcagaggt ggcgaaaccc
     2761 gacaggacta taaagatacc aggcgtttcc ccctggaagc tccctcgtgc gctctcctgt
     2821 tccgaccctg ccgcttaccg gatacctgtc cgcctttctc ccttcgggaa gcgtggcgct
     2881 ttctcatagc tcacgctgta ggtatctcag ttcggtgtag gtcgttcgct ccaagctggg
     2941 ctgtgtgcac gaaccccccg ttcagcccga ccgctgcgcc ttatccggta actatcgtct
     3001 tgagtccaac ccggtaagac acgacttatc gccactggca gcagccactg gtaacaggat
     3061 tagcagagcg aggtatgtag gcggtgctac agagttcttg aagtggtggc ctaactacgg
     3121 ctacactaga agaacagtat ttggtatctg cgctctgctg aagccagtta ccttcggaaa
     3181 aagagttggt agctcttgat ccggcaaaca aaccaccgct ggtagcggtg gtttttttgt
     3241 ttgcaagcag cagattacgc gcagaaaaaa aggatctcaa gaagatcctt tgatcttttc
     3301 tacggggtct gacgctcagt ggaacgaaaa ctcacgttaa gggattttgg tcatgagatt
     3361 atcaaaaagg atcttcacct agatcctttt aaattaaaaa tgaagtttta aatcaatcta
     3421 aagtatatat gagtaaactt ggtctgacag ttaccaatgc ttaatcagtg aggcacctat
     3481 ctcagcgatc tgtctatttc gttcatccat agttgcctga ctccccgtcg tgtagataac
     3541 tacgatacgg gagggcttac catctggccc cagtgctgca atgataccgc gagacccacg
     3601 ctcaccggct ccagatttat cagcaataaa ccagccagcc ggaagggccg agcgcagaag
     3661 tggtcctgca actttatccg cctccatcca gtctattaat tgttgccggg aagctagagt
     3721 aagtagttcg ccagttaata gtttgcgcaa cgttgttgcc attgctacag gcatcgtggt
     3781 gtcacgctcg tcgtttggta tggcttcatt cagctccggt tcccaacgat caaggcgagt
     3841 tacatgatcc cccatgttgt gcaaaaaagc ggttagctcc ttcggtcctc cgatcgttgt
     3901 cagaagtaag ttggccgcag tgttatcact catggttatg gcagcactgc ataattctct
     3961 tactgtcatg ccatccgtaa gatgcttttc tgtgactggt gagtactcaa ccaagtcatt
     4021 ctgagaatag tgtatgcggc gaccgagttg ctcttgcccg gcgtcaatac gggataatac
     4081 cgcgccacat agcagaactt taaaagtgct catcattgga aaacgttctt cggggcgaaa
     4141 actctcaagg atcttaccgc tgttgagatc cagttcgatg taacccactc gtgcacccaa
     4201 ctgatcttca gcatctttta ctttcaccag cgtttctggg tgagcaaaaa caggaaggca
     4261 aaatgccgca aaaaagggaa taagggcgac acggaaatgt tgaatactca tactcttcct
     4321 ttttcaatat tattgaagca tttatcaggg ttattgtctc atgagcggat acatatttga
     4381 atgtatttag aaaaataaac aaataggggt tccgcgcaca tttccccgaa aagtgccacc
     4441 tgacgtctaa gaaaccatta ttatcatgac attaacctat aaaaataggc gtatcacgag
     4501 gccctttcgt ctcgcgcgtt tcggtgatga cggtgaaaac ctctgacaca tgcagctccc
     4561 ggagacggtc acagcttgtc tgtaagcgga tgccgggagc agacaagccc gtcagggcgc
     4621 gtcagcgggt gttggcgggt gtcggggctg gcttaactat gcggcatcag agcagattgt
     4681 actgagagtg caccatatgc ggtgtgaaat accgcacaga tgcgtaagga gaaaataccg
     4741 catcaggcgc cattcgccat tcaggctgcg caactgttgg gaagggcgat cggtgcgggc
     4801 ctcttcgcta ttacgccagc tggcgaaagg gggatgtgct gcaaggcgat taagttgggt
     4861 aacgccaggg ttttcccagt cacgacgttg taaaacgacg gcgcaaggaa tggtgcatgc
     4921 aaggagatgg cgcccaacag tcccccggcc acggggcctg ccaccatacc cacgccgaaa
     4981 caagcgctca tgagcccgaa gtggcgagcc cgatcttccc catcggtgat gtcggcgata
     5041 taggcgccag caaccgcacc tgtggcgccg gtgatgccgg ccacgatgcg tccggcgtag
     5101 aggcgattag tccaatttgt taaagacagg atatcagtgg tccaggctct agttttgact
     5161 caacaatatc accagctgaa gcctatagag tacgagccat agataaaata aaagatttta
     5221 tttagtctcc agaaaaaggg gggaatgaaa gaccccacct gtaggtttgg caagctagct
     5281 taagtaacgc cattttgcaa ggcatggaaa atacataact gagaatagag aagttcagat
     5341 caaggttagg aacagagaga cagcagaata tgggccaaac aggatatctg tggtaagcag
     5401 ttcctgcccc ggctcagggc caagaacaga tggtccccag atgcggtccc gccctcagca
     5461 gtttctagag aaccatcaga tgtttccagg gtgccccaag gacctgaaat gaccctgtgc
     5521 cttatttgaa ctaaccaatc agttcgcttc tcgcttctgt tcgcgcgctt ctgctccccg
     5581 agctcaataa aagagcccac aacccctcac tcggcgcgcc agtcctccga tagactgcgt
     5641 cgcccgggta cccgtattcc caataaagcc tcttgctgtt tgcatccgaa tcgtggactc
     5701 gctgatcctt gggagggtct cctcagattg attgactgcc cacctcgggg gtctttcatt
     5761 tggaggttcc accgagattt ggagacccct gcccagggac caccgacccc cccgccggga
     5821 ggtaagctgg ccagcggtcg tttcgtgtct gtctctgtct ttgtgcgtgt ttgtgccggc
     5881 atctaatgtt tgcgcctgcg tctgtactag ttagctaact agctctgtat ctggcggacc
     5941 cgtggtggaa ctgacgagtt ctgaacaccc ggccgcaacc ctgggagacg tcccagggac
     6001 tttgggggcc gtttttgtgg cccgacctga ggaagggagt cgatgtggaa tccgaccccg
     6061 tcaggatatg tggttctggt aggagacgag aacctaaaac agttcccgcc tccgtctgaa
     6121 tttttgcttt cggtttggaa ccgaagccgc gcgtcttgtc tgctgcagcg ctgcagcatc
     6181 gttctgtgtt gtctctgtct gactgtgttt ctgtatttgt ctgaaaatta gggccagact
     6241 gttaccactc ccttaagttt gaccttaggt cactggaaag atgtcgagcg gatcgctcac
     6301 aaccagtcgg tagatgtcaa gaagagacgt tgggttacct tctgctctgc agaatggcca
     6361 acctttaacg tcggatggcc gcgagacggc acctttaacc gagacctcat cacccaggtt
     6421 aagatcaagg tcttttcacc tggcccgcat ggacacccag accaggtccc ctacatcgtg
     6481 acctgggaag ccttggcttt tgacccccct ccctgggtca agccctttgt acaccctaag
     6541 cctccgcctc ctcttcctcc atccgccccg tctctccccc ttgaacctcc tcgttcgacc
     6601 ccgcctcgat cctcccttta tccagccctc actccttctc taggcgccgg aattcagatc
     6661 ttacgtagct agcggatccc aattgcacag ggacagcaga gatccagttt ggttagtacc
     6721 gggccctacg cgttactcga gccaaggtcg ggcaggaaga gggcctattt cccatgattc
     6781 cttcatattt gcatatacga tacaaggctg ttagagagat aattagaatt aatttgactg
     6841 taaacacaaa gatattagta caaaatacgt gacgtagaaa gtaataattt cttgggtagt
     6901 ttgcagtttt aaaattatgt tttaaaatgg actatcatat gcttaccgta acttgaaagt
     6961 atttcgattt cttggcttta tatatcttgt ggaaaggacg aaacaccggg tcttcgagaa
     7021 gacgttttag agctagaaat agcaagttaa aataaggcta gtccgttatc aacttgaaaa
     7081 agtggcaccg agtcggtgct ttttttggat ccaattctac cgggtagggg aggcgctttt
     7141 cccaaggcag tctggagcat gcgctttagc agccccgctg ggcacttggc gctacacaag
     7201 tggcctctgg cctcgcacac attccacatc caccggtagg cgccaaccgg ctccgttctt
     7261 tggtggcccc ttcgcgccac cttctactcc tcccctagtc aggaagttcc cccccgcccc
     7321 gcagctcgcg tcgtgcagga cgtgacaaat ggaagtagca cgtctcacta gtctcgtgca
     7381 gatggacagc accgctgagc aatggaagcg ggtaggcctt tggggcagcg gccaatagca
     7441 gctttgctcc ttcgctttct gggctcagag gctgggaag
//
