[The description below was written by a language model from this plasmid's Addgene catalogue record and the feature table of its GenBank file.]
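Description:
pMSCV-U6sgRNA(BbsI)-PGKpuro2ABFP is a 7.5 kb gammaretroviral transfer plasmid built on the pMSCV backbone for delivering a single CRISPR guide RNA into mammalian cells. In bacteria it is maintained through a high-copy ColE1/pUC-type origin and selected with ampicillin via the beta-lactamase gene; remnants of a lac promoter/operator region are also present in the backbone. The proviral portion is bounded by murine embryonic stem cell virus 5′ and 3′ LTRs. Behind the 5′ LTR lie the Psi packaging signal and a truncated, start-codon-less MMLV gag fragment, which together allow the transcript to be encapsidated when gag, pol and env are supplied in trans by a packaging system.

Between the LTRs sit two expression units. A human U6 RNA polymerase III promoter is followed by a short gap and then the Streptococcus pyogenes Cas9 guide RNA scaffold. The deposited plasmid is empty, and a spacer of choice is inserted as annealed oligos between two BbsI sites, which are destroyed on cloning. Downstream, a mouse PGK promoter drives one open reading frame encoding puromycin N-acetyltransferase, a T2A ribosome-skipping peptide and codon-optimised TagBFP. Transduced cells therefore become puromycin resistant and blue fluorescent from separate polypeptides. The plasmid encodes no Cas9, so the nuclease must come from the target cells or another vector.

According to the depositor, the construct was made by Gibson assembly of a related U6-sgRNA/PGK-puro-BFP vector with an MSCV IRES-mCherry plasmid. It is intended for verifying CRISPR cutting alongside a companion GFP-carrying sgRNA lentiviral vector, and was deposited with a study of genome-wide CRISPR screens in T helper cells.
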