Addgene plasmid #102796: pMSCV-U6sgRNA(BbsI)-PGKpuro2ABFP
Purpose: Retrovirus for delivery of one sgRNA (empty, bbsI)
Depositing lab: Sarah Teichmann. Depositing organization: Wellcome Sanger Institute. Publication: Genome-wide CRISPR Screens in T Helper Cells Reveal Pervasive Crosstalk between Activation and Differentiation. Henriksson J, Chen X, Gomes T, Ullah U, Meyer KB, Miragaia R, Duddy G, Pramanik J, Yusa K, Lahesmaa R, Teichmann SA. Cell. 2019 Jan 7. pii: S0092-8674(18)31569-1. doi: 10.1016/j.cell.2018.11.044. PubMed 30639098.
Backbone
  Vector backbone: pMSCV
  Vector type: Mammalian Expression, Retroviral, CRISPR
Growth in bacteria
  Bacterial resistance: Ampicillin, 100 μg/mL
  Growth temperature: 37°C
  Growth strain: NEB Stable
  Copy number: Unknown
Gene/Insert
  Gene/Insert name: U6 sgRNA
  gRNA/shRNA sequence: Empty
  Promoter: U6
  Cloning method: Restriction Enzyme; 5′ cloning site bbsI (destroyed during cloning); 3′ cloning site bbsI (destroyed during cloning)
  Sequencing primers: 5′ CGATACAAGGCTGTTAGAG
Terms and licenses: Academic/Nonprofit Terms; Industry Terms: Not Available to Industry
Depositor comments: Constructed by gibson assembly of pMSCV(W-)U6sgRNA5(BbsI)-PGKpuroBFP and pMSCV-IRES-mCherry FP (Addgene #52114). The purpose of this plasmid is to verify the cutting of CRISPR and should be used together with pKLV2(gfp)U6sgRNA5(BbsI)-PGKpuroBFP
How to cite: pMSCV-U6sgRNA(BbsI)-PGKpuro2ABFP was a gift from Sarah Teichmann (Addgene plasmid # 102796 ; http://n2t.net/addgene:102796 ; RRID:Addgene_102796)
